>Addgene plasmid #77701 | TP53RK gRNA (BRDN0001146381) | addgene full sequence | sequence record 188266 | Addgene Assembled Sequence
CCCGGGTGCAAAGATGGATAAAGTTTTAAACAGAGAGGAATCTTTGCAGCTAATGGACCTTCTAGGTCTT
GAAAGGAGTGGGAATTGGCTCCGGTGCCCGTCAGTGGGCAGAGCGCACATCGCCCACAGTCCCCGAGAAG
TTGGGGGGAGGGGTCGGCAATTGATCCGGTGCCTAGAGAAGGTGGCGCGGGGTAAACTGGGAAAGTGATG
TCGTGTACTGGCTCCGCCTTTTTCCCGAGGGTGGGGGAGAACCGTATATAAGTGCAGTAGTCGCCGTGAA
CGTTCTTTTTCGCAACGGGTTTGCCGCCAGAACACAGGTAAGTGCCGTGTGTGGTTCCCGCGGGCCTGGC
CTCTTTACGGGTTATGGCCCTTGCGTGCCTTGAATTACTTCCACCTGGCTGCAGTACGTGATTCTTGATC
CCGAGCTTCGGGTTGGAAGTGGGTGGGAGAGTTCGAGGCCTTGCGCTTAAGGAGCCCCTTCGCCTCGTGC
TTGAGTTGAGGCCTGGCCTGGGCGCTGGGGCCGCCGCGTGCGAATCTGGTGGCACCTTCGCGCCTGTCTC
GCTGCTTTCGATAAGTCTCTAGCCATTTAAAATTTTTGATGACCTGCTGCGACGCTTTTTTTCTGGCAAG
ATAGTCTTGTAAATGCGGGCCAAGATCTGCACACTGGTATTTCGGTTTTTGGGGCCGCGGGCGGCGACGG
GGCCCGTGCGTCCCAGCGCACATGTTCGGCGAGGCGGGGCCTGCGAGCGCGGCCACCGAGAATCGGACGG
GGGTAGTCTCAAGCTGGCCGGCCTGCTCTGGTGCCTGGCCTCGCGCCGCCGTGTATCGCCCCGCCCTGGG
CGGCAAGGCTGGCCCGGTCGGCACCAGTTGCGTGAGCGGAAAGATGGCCGCTTCCCGGCCCTGCTGCAGG
GAGCTCAAAATGGAGGACGCGGCGCTCGGGAGAGCGGGCGGGTGAGTCACCCACACAAAGGAAAAGGGCC
TTTCCGTCCTCAGCCGTCGCTTCATGTGACTCCACGGAGTACCGGGCGCCGTCCAGGCACCTCGATTAGT
TCTCGAGCTTTTGGAGTACGTCGTCTTTAGGTTGGGGGGAGGGGTTTTATGCGATGGAGTTTCCCCACAC
TGAGTGGGTGGAGACTGAAGTTAGGCCAGCTTGGCACTTGATGTAATTCTCCTTGGAATTTGCCCTTTTT
GAGTTTGGATCTTGGTTCATTCTCAAGCCTCAGACAGTGGTTCAAAGTTTTTTTCTTCCATTTCAGGTGT
CGTGACGTACGGCCACCATGACCGAGTACAAGCCCACGGTGCGCCTCGCCACCCGCGACGACGTCCCCAG
GGCCGTACGCACCCTCGCCGCCGCGTTCGCCGACTACCCCGCCACGCGCCACACCGTCGATCCGGACCGC
CACATCGAGCGGGTCACCGAGCTGCAAGAACTCTTCCTCACGCGCGTCGGGCTCGACATCGGCAAGGTGT
GGGTCGCGGACGACGGCGCCGCCGTGGCGGTCTGGACCACGCCGGAGAGCGTCGAAGCGGGGGCGGTGTT
CGCCGAGATCGGCCCGCGCATGGCCGAGTTGAGCGGTTCCCGGCTGGCCGCGCAGCAACAGATGGAAGGC
CTCCTGGCGCCGCACCGGCCCAAGGAGCCCGCGTGGTTCCTGGCCACCGTCGGAGTCTCGCCCGACCACC
AGGGCAAGGGTCTGGGCAGCGCCGTCGTGCTCCCCGGAGTGGAGGCGGCCGAGCGCGCCGGGGTGCCCGC
CTTCCTGGAGACCTCCGCGCCCCGCAACCTCCCCTTCTACGAGCGGCTCGGCTTCACCGTCACCGCCGAC
GTCGAGGTGCCCGAAGGACCGCGCACCTGGTGCATGACCCGCAAGCCCGGTGCCTGAACGCGTTAAGTCG
ACAATCAACCTCTGGATTACAAAATTTGTGAAAGATTGACTGGTATTCTTAACTATGTTGCTCCTTTTAC
GCTATGTGGATACGCTGCTTTAATGCCTTTGTATCATGCTATTGCTTCCCGTATGGCTTTCATTTTCTCC
TCCTTGTATAAATCCTGGTTGCTGTCTCTTTATGAGGAGTTGTGGCCCGTTGTCAGGCAACGTGGCGTGG
TGTGCACTGTGTTTGCTGACGCAACCCCCACTGGTTGGGGCATTGCCACCACCTGTCAGCTCCTTTCCGG
GACTTTCGCTTTCCCCCTCCCTATTGCCACGGCGGAACTCATCGCCGCCTGCCTTGCCCGCTGCTGGACA
GGGGCTCGGCTGTTGGGCACTGACAATTCCGTGGTGTTGTCGGGGAAATCATCGTCCTTTCCTTGGCTGC
TCGCCTGTGTTGCCACCTGGATTCTGCGCGGGACGTCCTTCTGCTACGTCCCTTCGGCCCTCAATCCAGC
GGACCTTCCTTCCCGCGGCCTGCTGCCGGCTCTGCGGCCTCTTCCGCGTCTTCGCCTTCGCCCTCAGACG
AGTCGGATCTCCCTTTGGGCCGCCTCCCCGCGTCGACTTTAAGACCAATGACTTACAAGGCAGCTGTAGA
TCTTAGCCACTTTTTAAAAGAAAAGGGGGGACTGGAAGGGCTAATTCACTCCCAACGAAGACAAGATCTG
CTTTTTGCTTGTACTGGGTCTCTCTGGTTAGACCAGATCTGAGCCTGGGAGCTCTCTGGCTAACTAGGGA
ACCCACTGCTTAAGCCTCAATAAAGCTTGCCTTGAGTGCTTCAAGTAGTGTGTGCCCGTCTGTTGTGTGA
CTCTGGTAACTAGAGATCCCTCAGACCCTTTTAGTCAGTGTGGAAAATCTCTAGCAGTACGTATAGTAGT
TCATGTCATCTTATTATTCAGTATTTATAACTTGCAAAGAAATGAATATCAGAGAGTGAGAGGAACTTGT
TTATTGCAGCTTATAATGGTTACAAATAAAGCAATAGCATCACAAATTTCACAAATAAAGCATTTTTTTC
ACTGCATTCTAGTTGTGGTTTGTCCAAACTCATCAATGTATCTTATCATGTCTGGCTCTAGCTATCCCGC
CCCTAACTCCGCCCATCCCGCCCCTAACTCCGCCCAGTTCCGCCCATTCTCCGCCCCATGGCTGACTAAT
TTTTTTTATTTATGCAGAGGCCGAGGCCGCCTCGGCCTCTGAGCTATTCCAGAAGTAGTGAGGAGGCTTT
TTTGGAGGCCTAGGGACGTACCCAATTCGCCCTATAGTGAGTCGTATTACGCGCGCTCACTGGCCGTCGT
TTTACAACGTCGTGACTGGGAAAACCCTGGCGTTACCCAACTTAATCGCCTTGCAGCACATCCCCCTTTC
GCCAGCTGGCGTAATAGCGAAGAGGCCCGCACCGATCGCCCTTCCCAACAGTTGCGCAGCCTGAATGGCG
AATGGG
[124 nt withheld, positions 3367-3490]
C
[91 nt withheld, positions 3492-3582]
A
[49 nt withheld, positions 3584-3632]
CCTTTGACGTTGGAGTCCACGTTCTTT
[37 nt withheld, positions 3660-3696]
ACCCTATCTCGGTCTATTCTTTTGATTTATAAGGGATTTTGCCGATTTCGGCCTATTGGTTAAAAAATGA
GCTGATTTAACAAAAATTTAACGCGAATTTTAACAAAATATTAACGCTTACAATTTAGGTGGCACTTTTC
GGGGAAATGTGCGCGGAACCCCTATTTGTTTATTTTTCTAAATACATTCAAATATGTATCCGCTCATGAG
ACAATAACCCTGATAAATGCTTCAATAATATTGAAAAAGGAAGAGTATGAGTATTCAACATTTCCGTGTC
GCCCTTATTCCCTTTTTTGCGGCATTTTGCCTTCCTGTTTTTGCTCACCCAGAAACGCTGGTGAAAGTAA
AAGATGCTGAAGATCAGTTGGGTGCACGAGTGGGTTACATCGAACTGGATCTCAACAGCGGTAAGATCCT
TGAGAGTTTTCGCCCCGAAGAACGTTTTCCAATGATGAGCACTTTTAAAGTTCTGCTATGTGGCGCGGTA
TTATCCCGTATTGACGCCGGGCAAGAGCAACTCGGTCGCCGCATACACTATTCTCAGAATGACTTGGTTG
AGTACTCACCAGTCACAGAAAAGCATCTTACGGATGGCATGACAGTAAGAGAATTATGCAGTGCTGCCAT
AACCATGAGTGATAACACTGCGGCCAACTTACTTCTGACAACGATCGGAGGACCGAAGGAGCTAACCGCT
TTTTTGCACAACATGGGGGATCATGTAACTCGCCTTGATCGTTGGGAACCGGAGCTGAATGAAGCCATAC
CAAACGACGAGCGTGACACCACGATGCCTGTAGCAATGGCAACAACGTTGCGCAAACTATTAACTGGCGA
ACTACTTACTCTAGCTTCCCGGCAACAATTAATAGACTGGATGGAGGCGGATAAAGTTGCAGGACCACTT
CTGCGCTCGGCCCTTCCGGCTGGCTGGTTTATTGCTGATAAATCTGGAGCCGGTGAGCGTGGGTCTCGCG
GTATCATTGCAGCACTGGGGCCAGATGGTAAGCCCTCCCGTATCGTAGTTATCTACACGACGGGGAGTCA
GGCAACTATGGATGAACGAAATAGACAGATCGCTGAGATAGGTGCCTCACTGATTAAGCATTGGTAACTG
TCAGACCAAGTTTACTCATATATACTTTAGATTGATTTAAAACTTCATTTTTAATTTAAAAGGATCTAGG
TGAAGATCCTTTTTGATAATCTCATGACCAAAATCCCTTAACGTGAGTTTTCGTTCCACTGAGCGTCAGA
CCCCGTAGAAAAGATCAAAGGATCTTCTTGAGATCCTTTTTTTCTGCGCGTAATCTGCTGCTTGCAAACA
AAAAAACCACCGCTACCAGCGGTGGTTTGTTTGCCGGATCAAGAGCTACCAACTCTTTTTCCGAAGGTAA
CTGGCTTCAGCAGAGCGCAGATACCAAATACTGTTCTTCTAGTGTAGCCGTAGTTAGGCCACCACTTCAA
GAACTCTGTAGCACCGCCTACATACCTCGCTCTGCTAATCCTGTTACCAGTGGCTGCTGCCAGTGGCGAT
AAGTCGTGTCTTACCGGGTTGGACTCAAGACGATAGTTACCGGATAAGGCGCAGCGGTCGGGCTGAACGG
GGGGTTCGTGCACACAGCCCAGCTTGGAGCGAACGACCTACACCGAACTGAGATACCTACAGCGTGAGCT
ATGAGAAAGCGCCACGCTTCCCGAAGGGAGAAAGGCGGACAGGTATCCGGTAAGCGGCAGGGTCGGAACA
GGAGAGCGCACGAGGGAGCTTCCAGGGGGAAACGCCTGGTATCTTTATAGTCCTGTCGGGTTTCGCCACC
TCTGACTTGAGCGTCGATTTTTGTGATGCTCGTCAGGGGGGCGGAGCCTATGGAAAAACGCCAGCAACGC
GGCCTTTTTACGGTTCCTGGCCTTTTGCTGGCCTTTTGCTCACATGTTCTTTCCTGCGTTATCCCCTGAT
TCTGTGGATAACCGTATTACCGCCTTTGAGTGAGCTGATACCGCTCGCCGCAGCCGAACGACCGAGCGCA
GCGAGTCAGTGAGCGAGGAAGCGGAAGAGCGCCCAATACGCAAACCGCCTCTCCCCGCGCGTTGGCCGAT
TCATTAATGCAGCTGGCACGACAGGTTTCCCGACTGGAAAGCGGGCAGTGAGCGCAACGCAATTAATGTG
AGTTAGCTCACTCATTAGGCACCCCAGGCTTTACACTTTATGCTTCCGGCTCGTATGTTGTGTGGAATTG
TGAGCGGATAACAATTTCACACAGGAAACAGCTATGACCATGATTACGCCAAGCGCGCAATTAACCCTCA
CTAAAGGGAACAAAAGCTGGAGCTGCAAGCTTAATGTAGTCTTATGCAATACTCTTGTAGTCTTGCAACA
TGGTAACGATGAGTTAGCAACATGCCTTACAAGGAGAGAAAAAGCACCGTGCATGCCGATTGGTGGAAGT
AAGGTGGTACGATCGTGCCTTATTAGGAAGGCAACAGACGGGTCTGACATGGATTGGACGAACCACTGAA
TTGCCGCATTGCAGAGATATTGTATTTAAGTGCCTAGCTCGATACATAAACGGGTCTCTCTGGTTAGACC
AGATCTGAGCCTGGGAGCTCTCTGGCTAACTAGGGAACCCACTGCTTAAGCCTCAATAAAGCTTGCCTTG
AGTGCTTCAAGTAGTGTGTGCCCGTCTGTTGTGTGACTCTGGTAACTAGAGATCCCTCAGACCCTTTTAG
TCAGTGTGGAAAATCTCTAGCAGTGGCGCCCGAACAGGGACTTGAAAGCGAAAGGGAAACCAGAGGAGCT
CTCTCGACGCAGGACTCGGCTTGCTGAAGCGCGCACGGCAAGAGGCGAGGGGCGGCGACTGGTGAGTACG
CCAAAAATTTTGACTAGCGGAGGCTAGAAGGAGAGAGATGGGTGCGAGAGCGTCAGTATTAAGCGGGGGA
GAATTAGATCGCGATGGGAAAAAATTCGGTTAAGGCCAGGGGGAAAGAAAAAATATAAATTAAAACATAT
AGTATGGGCAAGCAGGGAGCTAGAACGATTCGCAGTTAATCCTGGCCTGTTAGAAACATCAGAAGGCTGT
AGACAAATACTGGGACAGCTACAACCATCCCTTCAGACAGGATCAGAAGAACTTAGATCATTATATAATA
CAGTAGCAACCCTCTATTGTGTGCATCAAAGGATAGAGATAAAAGACACCAAGGAAGCTTTAGACAAGAT
AGAGGAAGAGCAAAACAAAAGTAAGACCACCGCACAGCAAGCGGCCGCTGATCTTCAGACCTGGAGGAGG
AGATATGAGGGACAATTGGAGAAGTGAATTATATAAATATAAAGTAGTAAAAATTGAACCATTAGGAGTA
GCACCCACCAAGGCAAAGAGAAGAGTGGTGCAGAGAGAAAAAAGAGCAGTGGGAATAGGAGCTTTGTTCC
TTGGGTTCTTGGGAGCAGCAGGAAGCACTATGGGCGCAGCGTCAATGACGCTGACGGTACAGGCCAGACA
ATTATTGTCTGGTATAGTGCAGCAGCAGAACAATTTGCTGAGGGCTATTGAGGCGCAACAGCATCTGTTG
CAACTCACAGTCTGGGGCATCAAGCAGCTCCAGGCAAGAATCCTGGCTGTGGAAAGATACCTAAAGGATC
AACAGCTCCTGGGGATTTGGGGTTGCTCTGGAAAACTCATTTGCACCACTGCTGTGCCTTGGAATGCTAG
TTGGAGTAATAAATCTCTGGAACAGATTTGGAATCACACGACCTGGATGGAGTGGGACAGAGAAATTAAC
AATTACACAAGCTTAATACACTCCTTAATTGAAGAATCGCAAAACCAGCAAGAAAAGAATGAACAAGAAT
TATTGGAATTAGATAAATGGGCAAGTTTGTGGAATTGGTTTAACATAACAAATTGGCTGTGGTATATAAA
ATTATTCATAATGATAGTAGGAGGCTTGGTAGGTTTAAGAATAGTTTTTGCTGTACTTTCTATAGTGAAT
AGAGTTAGGCAGGGATATTCACCATTATCGTTTCAGACCCACCTCCCAACCCCGAGGGGACCCAGAGAGG
GCCTATTTCCCATGATTCCTTCATATTTGCATATACGATACAAGGCTGTTAGAGAGATAATTAGAATTAA
TTTGACTGTAAACACAAAGATATTAGTACAAAATACGTGACGTAGAAAGTAATAATTTCTTGGGTAGTTT
GCAGTTTTAAAATTATGTTTTAAAATGGACTATCATATGCTTACCGTAACTTGAAAGTATTTCGATTTCT
TGGCTTTATATATCTTGTGGAAAGGACGAAACACCGGTCCACAAAAAAGACAACTGGTTTTAGAGCTAGA
AATAGCAAGTTAAAATAAGGCTAGTCCGTTATCAACTTGAAAAAGTGGCACCGAGTCGGTGCTTTTTTAA
GCTTGGCGTAACTAGATCTTGAGACAAATGGCAGTATTCATCCACAATTTTAAAAGAAAAGGGGGGATTG
GGGGGTACAGTGCAGGGGAAAGAATAGTAGACATAATAGCAACAGACATACAAACTAAAGAATTACAAAA
ACAAATTACAAAAATTCAAAATTTTCGGGTTTATTACAGGGACAGCAGAGATCCACTTTGGCGCCGGCTC
GAGGGGG
Features (pLannotate 1.2.2; 29 found; start..end, strand, type, name):
     14..80      +  CDS            small t antigen (fragment): SV40 (simian virus 40) small t antigen
    106..317     +  promoter       EF-1α core promoter: core promoter for human elongation factor EF-1α
    318..1256    +  intron         EF-1α intron A: intron upstream of the start codon of human EF-1α
   1278..1877    +  CDS            PuroR (fragment): puromycin N-acetyltransferase; pac from Streptomyces; confers resistance to puromycin
   1893..2481    +  misc_feature   WPRE: woodchuck hepatitis virus posttranscriptional regulatory element
   2532..2551    +  misc_feature   cPPT/CTS (fragment): central polypurine tract and central termination sequence of HIV-1
   2553..2786    +  LTR            3' LTR (ΔU3): self-inactivating 3' long terminal repeat (LTR) from HIV-1
   2864..2985    +  polyA_signal   SV40 poly(A) signal: SV40 polyadenylation signal
   3025..3160    +  rep_origin     SV40 ori: SV40 origin of replication
   3181..3199    -  promoter       T7 promoter: promoter for bacteriophage T7 RNA polymerase
   3207..3362    +  CDS            lacZα (fragment): LacZα fragment of β-galactosidase; lacZ fragment
   3367..3795    +  rep_origin     f1 ori (sequence partly withheld): f1 bacteriophage origin of replication; arrow indicates direction of (+) strand synthesis
   3848..3952    +  promoter       AmpR promoter: bla
   3953..4813    +  CDS            AmpR: β-lactamase; bla; confers resistance to ampicillin, carbenicillin, and related antibiotics
   4984..5572    +  rep_origin     ori: high-copy-number ColE1/pMB1/pBR322/pUC origin of replication
   5755..5847    +  CDS            lacI (fragment): lac repressor; lacI; The lac repressor binds to the lac operator to inhibit transcription in E. coli. This inhibition can be relieved by adding lactose or isopropyl-β-D-thiogalactopyranoside (IPTG).
   5860..5881    +  protein_bind   CAP binding site: CAP binding activates transcription in the presence of cAMP. E. coli catabolite activator protein
   5896..5926    +  promoter       lac promoter: promoter for the E. coli lac operon
   5934..5950    +  protein_bind   lac operator: The lac repressor binds to the lac operator to inhibit transcription in E. coli. This inhibition can be relieved by adding lactose or isopropyl-β-D-thiogalactopyranoside (IPTG). lac repressor encoded by lacI
   5995..6013    +  promoter       T3 promoter: promoter for bacteriophage T3 RNA polymerase
   6041..6267    +  promoter       RSV promoter: Rous sarcoma virus enhancer/promoter
   6268..6448    +  LTR            5' LTR (truncated): truncated 5' long terminal repeat (LTR) from HIV-1
   6495..6620    +  misc_feature   HIV-1 Ψ: packaging signal of human immunodeficiency virus type 1
   6604..6967    +  CDS            HIV-1 gag (fragment): gag protein from human immunodeficiency virus 1; gag
   7113..7346    +  misc_feature   RRE: The Rev response element (RRE) of HIV-1 allows for Rev-dependent mRNA export from the nucleus to the cytoplasm.
   7723..7749    +  CDS            Rev (fragment): human immunodeficiency virus 1 (HIV-1) Rev protein; rev; enhances nuclear export of unspliced and incompletely spliced viral mRNAs
   7753..7993    +  promoter       U6 promoter: RNA polymerase III promoter for human U6 snRNA
   8023..8098    +  misc_RNA       gRNA scaffold: guide RNA scaffold for the Streptococcus pyogenes CRISPR/Cas9 system
   8154..8271    +  misc_feature   cPPT/CTS: central polypurine tract and central termination sequence of HIV-1
