[The description below was written by a language model from this plasmid's Addgene catalogue record and pLannotate feature annotations shown in this document.]
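Description:
TP53RK gRNA (BRDN0001146381) is a third-generation lentiviral CRISPR guide plasmid built on the lentiGuide-Puro backbone, carrying a single guide RNA directed against human TP53RK (also known as PRPK or BUD32), designed against the NM_033550.3 transcript. It is maintained in E. coli as a high-copy plasmid through a ColE1/pUC-type origin with β-lactamase conferring ampicillin resistance. The backbone also retains an f1 origin, an SV40 origin and poly(A) signal, and leftover lac, T7 and T3 elements from the parental cloning vector.

The transfer cassette is framed by an RSV promoter fused to a truncated HIV-1 5' LTR, which makes genomic RNA production Tat-independent, and a ΔU3 self-inactivating 3' LTR. Between them lie the Ψ packaging signal with an adjoining gag fragment, the Rev response element for nuclear export of the unspliced genome, and a cPPT/CTS that aids nuclear import in target cells. The human U6 RNA polymerase III promoter drives the TP53RK-specific spacer, which sits in the short gap before the annotated Streptococcus pyogenes Cas9 guide scaffold. Downstream, the EF-1α core promoter with its intron A expresses puromycin N-acetyltransferase for selection of transduced mammalian cells, followed by a WPRE to boost transcript stability and expression.

The plasmid does not encode Cas9, so it is meant to be used with a separate Cas9 vector or in cells that already express the nuclease. It belongs to a human kinome guide collection designed with optimized sgRNA rules and is suited to knockout of TP53RK by lentiviral delivery.
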