Addgene plasmid #77701: TP53RK gRNA (BRDN0001146381)
Purpose: 3rd generation lentiviral gRNA plasmid targeting human TP53RK
Depositing lab: John Doench & David Root. Depositing organization: Broad Institute. Publication: Optimized sgRNA design to maximize activity and minimize off-target effects of CRISPR-Cas9. Doench JG, Fusi N, Sullender M, Hegde M, Vaimberg EW, Donovan KF, Smith I, Tothova Z, Wilen C, Orchard R, Virgin HW, Listgarten J, Root DE. Nat Biotechnol. 2016 Jan 18. doi: 10.1038/nbt.3437. PubMed 26780180.
Backbone
  Vector backbone: lentiGuide-Puro
  Backbone manufacturer: Zhang Lab (Addgene plasmid # 52963)
  Vector type: Mammalian Expression, Lentiviral, CRISPR
  Selectable markers: Puromycin
Growth in bacteria
  Bacterial resistance: Ampicillin, 100 μg/mL
  Growth temperature: 37°C
  Growth strain: DH5alpha
  Copy number: High Copy
Gene/Insert
  Gene/Insert name: TP53RK (alt names: TP53RK; NM_033550.3)
  gRNA/shRNA sequence: GTCCACAAAAAAGACAACTG
  Species: H. sapiens (human)
  Entrez Gene: TP53RK (a.k.a. BUD32, C20orf64, GAMOS4, Nori-2, Nori-2p, PRPK, dJ101A2)
  Promoter: hU6
  Cloning method: Unknown
  Sequencing primers: 5′ U6-F; 3′ pS2-R
Terms and licenses: Academic/Nonprofit Terms; Industry Terms: Not Available to Industry
Depositor comments: The gRNA was designed to target the following Genbank reference sequence(s): NM_033550.3. Note that this plasmid does NOT contain Cas9. It should be used in conjunction with lentiCas9-Blast (Addgene #52962) or otherwise with cell lines already expressing Cas9. Browse the full kinome gRNA library at http://www.addgene.org/pooled-library/broadgpp-human-kinome/ or visit http://www.broadinstitute.org/rnai/public/ for detailed protocols and information.
How to cite: TP53RK gRNA (BRDN0001146381) was a gift from John Doench & David Root (Addgene plasmid # 77701 ; http://n2t.net/addgene:77701 ; RRID:Addgene_77701)
