>Addgene plasmid #77701 | TP53RK gRNA (BRDN0001146381) | depositor partial sequence | sequence record 145161 | Target Sequence
GTCCACAAAAAAGACAACTG
