>Addgene plasmid #77701 | TP53RK gRNA (BRDN0001146381) | addgene partial sequence | sequence record 188265 | hU6-F
CGTAGAAAGTAATAATTTCTTGGGTAGTTTGCNGTTTTAAAATTATGTTTTAAAATGGACTATCATATGC
TTACCGTAACTTGAAAGTATTTCGATTTCTTGGCTTTATATATCTTGTGGAAAGGACGAAACACCGGTCC
ACAAAAAAGACAACTGGTTTTAGAGCTAGAAATAGCNNGTTAAAATAAGGCTAGTCCGTTATCAACTTGA
AAAAGTGGCACCGAGTCGGTGCTTTTTTAAGCTTGGCGTAACTAGATCTTGAGACANATGGCAGTATTCN
TCCACAATTTTAAAAGAAAAGGGGGGATTGGGGGGTACAGTGCAGGGGAAAGAATAGTNGACATAATAGC
AACAGACATACAAACTAAAGAATTACGCCAAACAAATTACAAAAATTCAAAATTTTCGGGTTTATTNCNG
GGACAGCNNAGATCCACTTTGGCGCCGGCTCGAGGGGGCCCGGGTGCAAAGATGGATNAAGTTTNAAACA
GAGAGGAATCTTTGCAGCTAATGGACCTTCTAGGTCTTGANAGGAGTGGGAATTGGCTCCNGTGCCCGTC
AGAGANGTNG
